Addgene plasmid #239528: pKS1604
Purpose: Express Yea4p membrane protein cargo, peroxisomal Ynd1p truncation, and Pex22 peroxisomal chauffeur; chromosomal integration by CRISPR
Depositing lab: John Dueber. Depositing organization: University of California, Berkeley.
Backbone
  Vector backbone: PSG747
  Backbone manufacturer: Internal
  Vector type: Yeast Expression
Growth in bacteria
  Bacterial resistance: Kanamycin, 50 μg/mL
  Growth temperature: 37°C
  Growth strain: DH5alpha
  Copy number: High Copy
Gene/Insert
  Gene/Insert name: ScYea4p-mTurquoise2-2xCrk_SH3
  Species: S. cerevisiae (budding yeast)
  Cloning method: Golden Gate
Terms and licenses: Academic/Nonprofit Terms; Industry Terms: Not Available to Industry
Depositor comments: Additional inserts: 1) ScYnd1p(1-495)-ePTS1; 2) ScPex22(1-36)-mRuby2-SH3pep
How to cite: pKS1604 was a gift from John Dueber (Addgene plasmid # 239528 ; http://n2t.net/addgene:239528 ; RRID:Addgene_239528)
