[The description below was written by a language model from this plasmid's Addgene catalogue record and pLannotate feature annotations shown in this document.]
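Description:
pKS1604 is a 10.3 kb yeast expression plasmid built by Golden Gate assembly on the internal backbone PSG747. It is meant to deliver a three-gene cassette into the Saccharomyces cerevisiae chromosome by CRISPR-assisted integration rather than to replicate in yeast. No yeast origin or auxotrophic marker is annotated. In E. coli it is maintained at high copy through a ColE1/pUC-type origin and selected with kanamycin (KanR, aph(3')-Ia). A short annotated TAF5 fragment lies just upstream of the cassette start and may belong to a genomic homology arm. A short MRL1 fragment sits between the second and third expression units, so its role is less clear. The record does not identify the integration locus.

The first unit encodes the full-length UDP-GlcNAc transporter Yea4p fused to the cyan fluorescent protein mTurquoise2 and two tandem Crk-family SH3 domains, which the annotation matches to crk and CRKL fragments. This is the membrane protein "cargo". The second unit encodes residues 1–495 of the apyrase Ynd1p carrying an enhanced PTS1 signal for import into the peroxisome, followed by the ADH1 terminator. The third unit, downstream of a TEF1 promoter, encodes the first 36 residues of Pex22 fused to mRuby2 and an SH3-binding peptide; the short Pex22 and peptide segments are not picked up in the feature table. Promoters for the first two units are not annotated.

The design is consistent with the Pex22 fragment acting as a peroxisome-targeted "chauffeur". Its SH3 ligand would bind the SH3 domains on the Yea4p fusion and carry it to the peroxisomal membrane, and the cyan and red tags would allow the localisation of both partners to be followed. The construct thus serves to re-route a nucleotide-sugar transporter and a nucleoside phosphatase to peroxisomes.
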