Features (pLannotate 1.2.2; 12 found; start..end, strand, type, name):
    732..1757    +  CDS            YEA4: YEA4_YEAST - Experimental evidence at protein level: Swiss-Prot protein existence level 1. Sugar transporter that specifically mediates the transport of UDP-N-acetylglucosamine (UDP-GlcNAc) and is required for cell wall chitin synthesis. From Saccharomyces cerevisiae (strain ATCC 204508 / S288c) (Baker's yeast).
   1764..2477    +  CDS            mTurquoise2: mTurquoise2 is a basic (constitutively fluorescent) cyan fluorescent protein published in 2012, derived from Aequorea victoria. It is reported to be a rapidly-maturing monomer with very low acid sensitivity.
   2487..2684    +  CDS            crk (fragment): CRK_XENLA - Experimental evidence at transcript level: Swiss-Prot protein existence level 2. Required for apoptosis in Xenopus egg extracts (PubMed:9029144). Involved in cell branching and adhesion (By similarity). May mediate attachment-induced mapk8 activation, membrane ruffling and cell motility in a Rac-dependent manner. May regulate the efna5-epha3 signaling (By similarity). From Xenopus laevis (African clawed frog).
   2688..2876    +  CDS            CRKL (fragment): CRKL_HUMAN - Experimental evidence at protein level: Swiss-Prot protein existence level 1. May mediate the transduction of intracellular signals. From Homo sapiens (Human).
   3826..5310    +  CDS            YND1 (fragment): YND1_YEAST - Experimental evidence at protein level: Swiss-Prot protein existence level 1. Catalyzes the hydrolysis of phosphoanhydride bonds of nucleoside tri- and di-phosphates. Has equal high activity toward ADP/ATP, GDP/GTP, and UDP/UTP and approximately 50% less toward CDP/CTP and thiamine pyrophosphate. Has no activity toward GMP. Required for Golgi glycosylation and cell wall integrity. Together with CDC55, required for adenovirus E4orf4 (early region 4 open reading frame 4) induced toxicity, the apyrase activity is not required for this function. Plays a role in sphingolipid synthesis.
   5366..5553    +  terminator     ADH1 terminator: S. cerevisiae ADH1; transcription terminator for the S. cerevisiae alcohol dehydrogenase 1 (ADH1) gene
   5625..5741    +  CDS            MRL1 (fragment): MRL1_YEAST - Experimental evidence at protein level: Swiss-Prot protein existence level 1. Sorting receptor involved in the transport of vacuolar enzymes from the Golgi complex to the vacuole. Involved in the delivery and maturation of PEP4 (vacuolar proteinase A) and PRB1 (vacuolar proteinase B). From Saccharomyces cerevisiae (strain ATCC 204508 / S288c) (Baker's yeast).
   5903..6310    +  promoter       TEF1 promoter: S. cerevisiae TEF1; promoter for EF-1α
   6444..7151    +  CDS            mRuby2: mRuby2 is a basic (constitutively fluorescent) red fluorescent protein published in 2012, derived from Entacmaea quadricolor. It has moderate acid sensitivity.
   8031..8846    -  CDS            KanR: aminoglycoside phosphotransferase; aph(3')-Ia; confers resistance to kanamycin in bacteria or G418 (Geneticin®) in eukaryotes
   9071..9659    +  rep_origin     ori: high-copy-number ColE1/pMB1/pBR322/pUC origin of replication
   9770..9997    +  CDS            TAF5 (fragment): TAF5_YEAST - Also known as TAF90. Experimental evidence at protein level: Swiss-Prot protein existence level 1. Functions as a component of the DNA-binding general transcription factor complex TFIID and the transcription regulatory histone acetylation (HAT) complexes SAGA, SALSA and SLIK. Binding of TFIID to a promoter (with or without TATA element) is the initial step in preinitiation complex (PIC) formation. TFIID plays a key role in the regulation of gene expression by RNA polymerase II through different activities such as transcription activator interaction, core promoter recognition and s
>Addgene plasmid #239528 | pKS1604 | addgene full sequence | sequence record 487894 | Addgene NGS Result
ACTGGCCGATAATTGCAGACGAACGTTGATAGGTCAAGATCAATGTAAACAATTACTTTGTTATGTAGAG
TTTTTTTAGCTACCTATATTCCACCATAACATCAATCATGCGGTTGCTGGTGTATTTACCAATAATGTTT
AATGTATATATATATATATATATATGGGGCCGTATACTTACATATAGTAGATGTCAAGCGTAGGCGCTTC
CCCTGCCGGCTGTGAGGGCGCCATAACCAAGGTATCTATAGACCGCCAATCAGCAAACTACCTCCGTACA
TTCATGTTGCACCCACACATTTATACACCCAGACCGCGACAAATTACCCATAAGGTTGTTTGTGACGGCG
TCGTACAAGAGAACGTGGGAACTTTTTAGGCTCACCAAAAAAGAAAGAAAAAATACGAGTTGCTGACAGA
AGCCTCAAGAAAAAAAAAATTCTTCTTCGACTATGCTGGAGGCAGAGATGATCGAGCCGGTAGTTAACTA
TATATAGCTAAATTGGTTCCATCACCTTCTTTTCTGGTGTCGCTCCTTCTAGTGCTATTTCTGGCTTTTC
CTATTTTTTTTTTTCCATTTTTCTTTCTCTCTTTCTAATATATAAATTCTCTTGCATTTTCTATTTTTCT
CTCTATCTATTCTACTTGTTTATTCCCTTCAAGGTTTTTTTTTAAGGAGTACTTGTTTTTAGAATATACG
GTCAACGAACTATAATTAACTAAACAGATCTATGTGGAACTCACTAAAAGCATTCGCTCTAGTGTTCGGA
GGTTGTTGCTCCAATGTTATTACATTTGAAACCTTAATGAGCAACGAAACAGGCAGCATTAATAATCTCA
TTACTTTTTGTCAATTTTTATTTGTTACATGTCAGGGACTCCCCGAATTTCTGGATGTTCATCAACCTTT
CCCTTACTTCAAGCCTCTGAAAACTCCACTTCACGTTTATGTCATTACTGTCGTTTTATTTTATATTTCA
TCTACGACGAATAATAACGTATTTAAATACAACATATCCATTCCGATTCATATCGTTTTCAGATGCTTCG
GAACCGTAATAACCATGTTTACATGCTGGTTATTAAATGGTAGGAAATATACAAAGATTCAGATTTTATC
AACACTATTTTTAACCATTGGAGCTATAATTGCCTCATTATTCAAAGATGCTGATTTTCGGTACCAAGAT
TTGAAACTGCAAGCGTGGAAAATTGGAAGTGACCAATCTGTAGATCTCACTTTTATTTTTGGCATTTGTA
TACTAGTACTTTCATCATTCACATCATCTTTACTTTCAGCATACAATGAACGTACGTATCAAAAATATGG
AAAGCATTGGAAGGAGAATATCTTTTACAGTCATTTTTTATCATTACCTCTCTTTCTATTTAGTCGAAAG
CAGTTAATTCACGAATATCGAGTGATGAGAAAGTCTGAAAGAATATTGTGTTCAAATTTTGGAGGGAAGA
TTCTAGTCCCGCGAGAAGAAACTCTCCTTCTTTTCAATGTGTTAACACAATATTTTTGCGTCAAGGGTGT
TAATATCCTCGCCAGTAAAACAAACGCTCTGACACTTTCCATAACATTACTTGTAAGAAAATTTATAAGT
CTTTTACTGAGCGTCCGACTTTTCGATAATAACTTGTCATATACTGGCTACATCGGGGTCTACCTAGTCT
TTTTTGGTGCCTTTATATACTCGCTGGGATCAATTCACCCCAGGCAAAATGACAAGGGGGCGATAAAGAA
AAGTAAAGGTTCTGTTTCTAAAGGTGAAGAATTATTCACTGGTGTTGTCCCAATTTTGGTTGAATTAGAT
GGTGATGTTAATGGTCACAAATTTTCTGTCTCCGGTGAAGGTGAAGGTGATGCTACTTACGGTAAATTGA
CCTTAAAATTTATTTGTACTACTGGTAAATTGCCAGTTCCATGGCCAACCTTAGTCACTACTTTATCTTG
GGGTGTTCAATGTTTTGCAAGATACCCAGATCATATGAAACAACATGACTTTTTCAAGTCTGCCATGCCA
GAAGGTTATGTTCAAGAAAGAACTATTTTTTTCAAAGATGACGGTAACTACAAGACCAGAGCTGAAGTCA
AGTTTGAAGGTGATACCTTAGTTAATAGAATCGAATTAAAAGGTATTGATTTTAAAGAAGATGGTAACAT
TTTAGGTCACAAATTGGAATACAATTATTTCTCTGACAATGTTTACATCACTGCTGACAAACAAAAGAAT
GGTATCAAAGCTAACTTCAAAATTAGACACAACATTGAAGATGGTGGTGTTCAATTAGCTGACCATTATC
AACAAAATACTCCAATTGGTGATGGTCCAGTCTTGTTACCAGACAACCATTACTTATCCACTCAATCTAA
GTTATCCAAAGATCCAAACGAAAAGAGGGACCACATGGTCTTGTTAGAATTTGTTACTGCTGCTGGTATT
ACCTTGGGTATGGATGAATTGTACAAAGGATCCGCAGAGTATGTGCGGGCCCTGTTTGACTTTAATGGGA
ATGATGAAGAAGACCTTCCCTTTAAGAAAGGAGACATCCTGAGAATCCGGGATAAGCCTGAAGAGCAGTG
GTGGAATGCAGAGGACAGCGAAGGAAAGAGGGGGATGATTCCTGTCCCTTACGTGGAGAAGTATGGATCT
GGGAGCGGATCTGGAGGCAGCATGGCGGAATATGTACGAGCTCTTTTTGATTTTAATGGCAATGATGAGG
AGGATCTCCCTTTTAAAAAGGGCGATATTCTGCGCATTCGTGATAAGCCAGAGGAACAATGGTGGAACGC
CGAGGATAGTGAGGGGAAACGCGGCATGATTCCGGTGCCGTATGTAGAGAAGTACTAATGGCGCCAATTG
GTGCGGCAATTGATAATAACGAAAATGTCTTTTAATGATCTGGGTATAATGAGGAATTTTCCGAACGTTT
TTACTTTATATATATATATACATGTAACATATATTCTATACGCTATAGAGAAAGGAAATTTTTCAATTAA
AAAAAAAATAGAGAAAGAGTTTCACTTCTTGATTATCGCTAACACTAATGGTTGAAGTACTGCTACTTTA
ATTTTATGCTGCCAAACCAGATGTCAACACAGCTACAACGTATATATTAAATTTGCTCTTGTTCTGTACT
TTCCTAATTCTTATGTAAAAAGACAAGAATTTATGATACTATTTAATAACAAAAAACTACCTAAGAAAAG
CATCATGCAGTCGAAATTGAAATCGAAAAGTAAAACTTTAACGGAACATGTTTGAAATTCTAAGAAAGCA
TACATCTTCATCCCTTATATATAGAGTTATGTTTGATATTAGTAGTCATGTTGTAATCTCTGGCCTAAGT
ATACGTAACGAAAATGGTAGCACGTCGCGTTTATGGCCCCCAGGTTAATGTGTTCTCTGAAATTCGCATC
ACTTTGAGAAATAATGGGAACACCTTACGCGTGAGCTGTGCCCACCGCTTCGCCTAATAAAGCGGTGTTC
TCAAAATTTCTCCCCGTTTTCAGGATCACGAGCGCCATCTAGTTCTGGTAAAATCGCGCTTACAAGAACA
AAGAAAAGAAACATCGCGTAATGCAACAGTGAGACACTTGCCGTCATATATAAGGTTTTGGATCAGTAAC
CGTTATTTGAGCATAACACAGGTTTTTAAATATATTATTATATATCATGGTATATGTGTAAAATTTTTTT
GCTGACTGGTTTTGTTTATTTATTTAGCTTTTTAAAAATTTTACTTTCTTCTTGTTAATTTTTTCTGATT
GCTCTATACTCAAACCAACAACAACTTACTCTACAACTAAGATCTATGCTCATAGAAAACACTAATGATC
GGTTTGGTATCGTCATAGATGCAGGGTCTTCGGGTTCGAGAATCCATGTGTTTAAGTGGCAGGACACGGA
ATCGCTTCTTCATGCAACAAACCAGGACTCACAGTCCATATTACAATCAGTACCTCATATTCATCAAGAA
AAAGACTGGACTTTTAAGCTGAATCCAGGCTTGTCGAGTTTTGAAAAAAAACCTCAAGATGCGTACAAAT
CTCACATCAAGCCGTTACTAGATTTTGCTAAGAATATTATCCCTGAATCACATTGGTCGAGTTGTCCCGT
TTTTATTCAAGCAACCGCGGGCATGCGCCTTTTACCTCAAGACATACAATCTTCCATTTTGGATGGTTTG
TGTCAGGGGCTCAAACACCCTGCAGAATTTTTGGTTGAGGATTGCTCAGCACAAATTCAAGTCATTGATG
GTGAAACCGAAGGTTTATATGGCTGGCTTGGCTTAAACTATCTATATGGACACTTTAATGACTATAATCC
AGAAGTCTCTGACCATTTTACATTTGGGTTTATGGACATGGGCGGTGCCTCTACTCAGATTGCGTTTGCA
CCGCATGATTCAGGAGAAATAGCTAGACATAGAGATGACATCGCCACCATCTTCTTGAGGAGTGTTAACG
GAGATTTGCAGAAATGGGACGTTTTTGTTAGTACGTGGTTAGGGTTTGGTGCCAATCAGGCTAGAAGAAG
GTACTTGGCTCAGTTGATCAATACCCTTCCAGAAAACACAAATGATTACGAAAATGATGACTTCTCTACA
AGGAACTTGAATGATCCATGTATGCCGCGAGGAAGCAGCACGGATTTTGAATTTAAAGATACCATATTTC
ACATCGCGGGTTCTGGGAATTACGAACAATGTACAAAATCTATTTATCCGTTACTTTTAAAGAACATGCC
TTGTGATGACGAGCCGTGCTTGTTTAATGGTGTTCATGCTCCTCGAATAGACTTTGCCAATGACAAATTT
ATAGGTACTTCTGAGTACTGGTACACTGCCAACGACGTATTCAAACTTGGGGGCGAATACAACTTTGACA
AATTTAGCAAAAGCCTAAGGGAGTTTTGCAATTCCAATTGGACGCAAATATTAGCGAACAGTGATAAAGG
CGTGTATAATTCTATTCCGGAGAATTTTTTGAAAGATGCATGCTTTAAGGGCAATTGGGTCCTTAATATA
CTTCATGAAGGGTTTGATATGCCTCGAATAGATGTCGACGCAGAAAATGTCAATGACAGGCCCTTATTTC
AAAGTGTGGAAAAAGTCGAAGAACGAGAGTTATCGTGGACACTAGGCAGAATTTTACTTTATGCCTCAGG
TAGCATATTGGCAGGTAATGATGACTTCATGGTGGGTATTGCGCCCAGTGAAAGAAGAACTAAGCTCACT
GGTAAGAAATTCATACCTGGCAAGTTACTGGAGTCTGATCAACTACGCAAGCAAAGTTCCGGATCCGGTT
CATTGGGAAGAGGTAGAAGATCCAAATTGTAATAACTCGAGTGGCGCGAATTTCTTATGATTTATGATTT
TTATTATTAAATAAGTTATAAAAAAAATAAGTGTATACAAATTTTAAAGTGACTCTTAGGTTTTAAAACG
AAAATTCTTATTCTTGAGTAACTCTTTCCTGTAGGTCAGGTTGCTTTCTCAGGTATAGCATGAGGTCGCT
CTTATTGACCACACCTCTACCGGCATGCCGAGCAAATGCCTGCAAATCGCTCCCCATTTCGCTGGATGCA
CACACTGGCTTAAGATGACAACGCCTTGCCAACAGGGAGTTCTTCAGAGACATGGAGGCTCAAAACGAAA
TTATTGACAGCCTAGACATCAATAGTCATACAACAGAAAGCGACCACCCAACTTTGGCTGATAATAGCGT
ATAAACAATGCATACTTTGTACGTTCAAAATACAATGCAGTAGATATATTTATGCATATTACATATAATA
CATATCACATAGGAAGCAACAGGCGCGTTGGACTTTTAATTTTCGAGGACCGCGAATCCTTACATCACAC
CCAATCCCCCACAAGTGATCCCCCACACACCATAGCTTCAAAATGTTTCTACTCCTTTTTTACTCTTCCA
GATTTTCTCGGACTCCGCGCATCGCCGTACCACTTCAAAACACCCAAGCACAGCATACTAAATTTCCCCT
CTTTCTTCCTCTAGGGTGTCGTTAATTACCCGTACTAAAGGTTTGGAAAAGAAAAAAGACACCGCCTCGT
TTCTTTTTCTTCGTCGAAAAAGGCAATAAAAATTTTTATCACGTTTCTTTTTCTTGAAAATTTTTTTTTT
TGATTTTTTTCTCTTTCGATGACCTCCCATTGATATTTAAGTTAATAAACGGTCATCAATTTCTCAAGTT
TCAGTTTCATTTTTCTTGTTCTATTACAACTTTTTTTACTTCTTGCTCATTAGAAAGAAAGCATAGCAAT
CTAATCTAAGTTTTAATTACAAAAGATCTATGCCACCACCATCAAGAAGTAGAATAAACAAAACAAGAAC
ATTAGGAATAGTGGGTACAGCTATAGCAGTGTTGGTCACGTCCTACTATATATATCAAAAGGTGACAGGT
TCTGTGTCCAAAGGAGAGGAGTTAATCAAGGAAAACATGAGAATGAAAGTTGTCATGGAGGGCTCCGTTA
ATGGTCACCAATTCAAGTGTACAGGGGAAGGTGAAGGTAATCCTTACATGGGTACACAAACTATGAGAAT
TAAAGTAATTGAAGGCGGACCACTACCATTTGCATTTGACATTCTGGCAACGTCATTCATGTACGGATCA
CGAACTTTCATCAAGTACCCTAAAGGTATACCAGACTTTTTCAAGCAATCTTTTCCAGAGGGTTTTACAT
GGGAAAGGGTTACAAGATACGAAGATGGGGGTGTCGTCACAGTTATGCAAGATACTTCATTAGAAGATGG
CTGCCTTGTCTATCATGTGCAAGTAAGAGGGGTGAATTTTCCTTCTAACGGACCTGTGATGCAGAAAAAG
ACCAAAGGTTGGGAACCAAATACTGAAATGATGTACCCAGCTGATGGAGGTTTGAGAGGCTACACACACA
TGGCGCTTAAAGTTGATGGTGGAGGTCATTTGTCTTGTAGTTTTGTTACCACTTATCGTTCTAAAAAGAC
TGTTGGCAATATCAAAATGCCAGGAATACATGCTGTAGACCACAGACTAGAAAGACTCGAAGAGAGCGAT
AACGAAATGTTCGTTGTACAGAGAGAGCATGCCGTAGCCAAATTTGCTGGCTTAGGCGGTGGTATGGATG
AATTGTATAAGGGATCCGGGTCAGGCTCCGGATCTGGCCCTCCCCCAGCTCTTCCGCCAAAAAGACGAAG
GTAATGGCAGTGCTTTTAACTAAGAATTATTAGTCTTTTCTGCTTATTTTTTCATCATAGTTTAGAACAC
TTTATATTAACGAATAGTTTATGAATCTATTTAGGTTTAAAAATTGATACAGTTTTATAAGTTACTTTTT
CAAAGACTCGTGCTGTCTATTGCATAATGCACTGGAAGGGGAAAAAAAAGGTGCACACGCGTGGCTTTTT
CTTGAATTTGCAGTTTGAAAAATGCTGAGCAGTTACAGAGATGTTACGAACCACTAGTGCACTGCAGTAC
ATGACATGTATGGGTTGAAAATATTTAGAGGATGCTAAAAGTCCCGTCTAAAATAGAGGAAGTCATGGAT
TACATTATCACCTTTATTGTCCTGTTCCGTCTGGCTAATTTGGGACGAGGAACGTTTGTCTCCATTCGCA
ACCTTTTGAAACCATATGAACGGCGGCTAATCTGACAGATGTCTTATATTTCTAGGATTGTAGAAAGCCT
CCTCATCAAACCACCTTGTTTGAAAAAGGCACTAGTGCGGTTGCTTTACTTGATCTAGTATTCTCCTACC
TTGGAGCGGTCCCATATCAACTAAATTCAGTTTTCTGACTGAGTTAAAAACTAATGTAGCGACACCACTT
CCATTGGTGCCTCCGTTATTTTTTTTTTGTATGTTAATGCTAAATAATACACCGCTATGTATTTCAGGGC
ACTACTTCTACACATCAACGGTACTAAACATTTCGCTCAAGATCGGTCCGCTTTCACGTATTTGGATGCT
ATGCAATGTTGCCGAGCGGCCGCGTGTTACAACCAATTAACCAATTCTGATTAGAAAAACTCATCGAGCA
TCAAATGAAACTGCAATTTATTCATATCAGGATTATCAATACCATATTTTTGAAAAAGCCGTTTCTGTAA
TGAAGGAGAAAACTCACCGAGGCAGTTCCATAGGATGGCAAGATCCTGGTATCGGTCTGCGATTCCGACT
CGTCCAACATCAATACAACCTATTAATTTCCCCTCGTCAAAAATAAGGTTATCAAGTGAGAAATCACCAT
GAGTGACGACTGAATCCGGTGAGAATGGCAAAAGCTTATGCATTTCTTTCCAGACTTGTTCAACAGGCCA
GCCATTACGCTCGTCATCAAAATCACTCGCATCAACCAAACCGTTATTCATTCGTGATTGCGCCTGAGCG
AGGCGAAATACGCGATCGCTGTTAAAAGGACAATTACAAACAGGAATCGAATGCAACCGGCGCAGGAACA
CTGCCAGCGCATCAACAATATTTTCACCTGAATCAGGATATTCTTCTAATACCTGGAATGCTGTTTTCCC
GGGGATCGCAGTGGTGAGTAACCATGCATCATCAGGAGTACGGATAAAATGCTTGATGGTCGGAAGAGGC
ATAAATTCCGTCAGCCAGTTTAGTCTGACCATCTCATCTGTAACATCATTGGCAACGCTACCTTTGCCAT
GTTTCAGAAACAACTCTGGCGCATCGGGCTTCCCATACAATCGATAGATTGTCGCACCTGATTGCCCGAC
ATTATCGCGAGCCCATTTATACCCATATAAATCAGCATCCATGTTGGAATTTAATCGCGGCCTGGAGCAA
GACGTTTCCCGTTGAATATGGCTCATAACACCCCTTGTATTACTGTTTATGTAAGCAGACAGTTTTATTG
TTCATGATGATATATTTTTATCTTGTGCAATGTAACATCAGAGATTTTGAGACACAACGTGGCTTTGTTG
AATAAATCGAACTTTTGCTGAGTTGAAGGATCAGTCATGACCAAAATCCCTTAACGTGAGTTTTCGTTCC
ACTGAGCGTCAGACCCCGTAGAAAAGATCAAAGGATCTTCTTGAGATCCTTTTTTTCTGCGCGTAATCTG
CTGCTTGCAAACAAAAAAACCACCGCTACCAGCGGTGGTTTGTTTGCCGGATCAAGAGCTACCAACTCTT
TTTCCGAAGGTAACTGGCTTCAGCAGAGCGCAGATACCAAATACTGTTCTTCTAGTGTAGCCGTAGTTAG
GCCACCACTTCAAGAACTCTGTAGCACCGCCTACATACCTCGCTCTGCTAATCCTGTTACCAGTGGCTGC
TGCCAGTGGCGATAAGTCGTGTCTTACCGGGTTGGACTCAAGACGATAGTTACCGGATAAGGCGCAGCGG
TCGGGCTGAACGGGGGGTTCGTGCACACAGCCCAGCTTGGAGCGAACGACCTACACCGAACTGAGATACC
TACAGCGTGAGCTATGAGAAAGCGCCACGCTTCCCGAAGGGAGAAAGGCGGACAGGTATCCGGTAAGCGG
CAGGGTCGGAACAGGAGAGCGCACGAGGGAGCTTCCAGGGGGAAACGCCTGGTATCTTTATAGTCCTGTC
GGGTTTCGCCACCTCTGACTTGAGCGTCGATTTTTGTGATGCTCGTCAGGGGGGCGGAGCCTATGGAAAA
ACGCCAGCAACGCGGCCTTTTTACGGTTCCTGGCCTTTTGCTGGCCTTTTGCTCACATGTTCTTTCCTGC
GTTATCCCCTGATTCTGTGGATAACCGTGCGGCCGCCAATTGAAAAAGGCCACTACTGAGCCAAGCGCAG
AACCAGATGAGCCATTCATTGGATACTTGGGTGACGTTACTGCATCTATAAACCAAGATATAAAAGAATA
TGGTCGCAGAAGAACAGTAATACCTACAAGCGATTTAGTAGCGTCGTTCTACACCAAAAAGACGCCTGTT
TTTAAGGTCAAGTTCAGCAGAAGCAATTTAGCCCTTGCAGGAGGTGCTTTCAGGCCATAATTCACACTGA
AAAAAATAACAGCATGGAAGTGATATGTAATAAGTATAACCTAATCCGATATGTAACTATTAGATGCTTT
TTCGACATCGTACTTGACCTGCTCGGCGGTTATCATAGCGTCTTCTTTAGCCTTTTTTTTTTCGCTCAGT
CATCGGGGCCAAAACAAGAAAGGCGAAGAACAGAAAAATGAAAAATGTAACTGGTTGTTGTAAAAACCTT
CCAGAGAAATAAGATGAAATGTATGTTGCTGGCACGAACGAAGACAAATACCCTGAATTCGCATCTAGAC
TGA
